Addgene plasmid #191354: pQnl_Pcphy23
Purpose: Clostridium plasmid expressing NanoLuc reporter from moderate, constitutive promoter
Depositing lab: Andrew Tolonen. Depositing organization: Genoscope, Centre National de Sequencage (CEA). Publication: Tuning of Gene Expression in Clostridium phytofermentans Using Synthetic Promoters and CRISPRi. Rostain W, Zaplana T, Boutard M, Baum C, Tabuteau S, Sanitha M, Ramya M, Guss A, Ettwiller L, Tolonen AC. ACS Synth Biol. 2022 Dec 16;11(12):4077-4088. doi: 10.1021/acssynbio.2c00385. Epub 2022 Nov 25. PubMed 36427328.
Backbone
  Vector backbone: pQexp
  Backbone manufacturer: PMID 19775243
  Backbone size w/o insert (bp): 6972
  Total vector size (bp): 5776
  Modifications to backbone: Strong, constitutive Clostridium phytofermentans promoter (Pcons17) driving expression of NanoLuc reporter
  Vector type: Bacterial Expression
Growth in bacteria
  Bacterial resistance: Erythromycin, 200 μg/mL
  Growth temperature: 37°C
  Growth strain: DH5alpha
  Copy number: High Copy
Gene/Insert
  Gene/Insert name: Pcphy23-NanoLuc
  Species: Synthetic
  Insert size (bp): 589
  Promoter: Pcphy23
  Cloning method: Restriction Enzyme; 5′ cloning site BsmBI (destroyed during cloning); 3′ cloning site BsmBI (destroyed during cloning)
  Sequencing primers: 5′ TTACCGCCTTTGAGTGAGCT; 3′ TTGCTTCTAAGGTCGACGGA
Resource information
  A portion of this plasmid was derived from a plasmid made by: Promega
Terms and licenses: Academic/Nonprofit Terms; Industry Terms: Not Available to Industry
How to cite: pQnl_Pcphy23 was a gift from Andrew Tolonen (Addgene plasmid # 191354 ; http://n2t.net/addgene:191354 ; RRID:Addgene_191354)
