[The description below was written by a language model from this plasmid's Addgene catalogue record and pLannotate feature annotations shown in this document.]
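Description:
pQnl_Pcphy23 is a bacterial expression shuttle plasmid built on the pQexp backbone for reporter assays in Clostridium, specifically Clostridium phytofermentans according to the associated work. It carries two replication systems. A high-copy ColE1/pUC-type origin supports propagation in E. coli. A Gram-positive replicon is annotated by its repS replication gene and a copR copy-control fragment, which are related to pIP501-family streptococcal plasmids, and this presumably provides maintenance in the clostridial host. Selection is by erythromycin, conferred by an erm 23S rRNA methyltransferase gene. This gene is preceded by its short leader peptide, which regulates synthesis of the resistance protein. A small lacI fragment is also annotated and appears to be a cloning remnant rather than a functional repressor.

The payload is a synthetic 589 bp cassette, inserted through BsmBI sites that were destroyed during cloning. It consists of the Pcphy23 promoter driving NanoLuc, a small, bright luciferase. In the sequenced record the NanoLuc coding sequence spans the numbering origin, and the promoter itself is not annotated in the feature table. The stated purpose describes Pcphy23 as a moderate, constitutive promoter. The backbone-modification field instead mentions a strong constitutive promoter, Pcons17, which seems to be carried over from a sibling construct. The listed backbone size also exceeds the total plasmid size of about 5.8 kb, so those figures should be treated cautiously.

The plasmid serves as one member of a promoter series for quantifying and tuning gene expression levels in Clostridium by luminescence readout.
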