Features (pLannotate 1.2.2; 7 found; start..end, strand, type, name):
    397..446     -  CDS            lacI (fragment): lac repressor; lacI; The lac repressor binds to the lac operator to inhibit transcription in E. coli. This inhibition can be relieved by adding lactose or isopropyl-β-D-thiogalactopyranoside (IPTG).
    629..1217    -  rep_origin     ori: high-copy-number ColE1/pMB1/pBR322/pUC origin of replication
   1881..3368    -  CDS            repS: REPS_STRPY - Protein predicted: Swiss-Prot protein existence level 4. Essential for replication. From Streptococcus pyogenes.
   4079..4315    -  CDS            copR (fragment): COPR_STRAG - Protein predicted: Swiss-Prot protein existence level 4. Involved in copy control of plasmid pIP501. From Streptococcus agalactiae.
   4449..5183    -  CDS            erm: ERM_STREE - Experimental evidence at protein level: Swiss-Prot protein existence level 1. This protein produces a dimethylation of the adenine residue at position 2085 in 23S rRNA, resulting in reduced affinity between ribosomes and macrolide-lincosamide-streptogramin B antibiotics. From Streptococcus pneumoniae.
   5311..5391    -  CDS            ermC: LPRM_ENTFL - Protein predicted: Swiss-Prot protein existence level 4. This peptide is involved in the control mechanism of the synthesis of the erythromycin resistance protein. From Enterococcus faecalis (Streptococcus faecalis).
   5584..322     -  CDS            Nluc (across the origin): NanoLuc® luciferase human codon-optimized
>Addgene plasmid #191354 | pQnl_Pcphy23 | addgene full sequence | sequence record 375361 | Addgene NGS Result
TGTTCGGCGTAACCCCGTCGATTACCAGTGTGCCATAGTGCAGGATCACCTTAAAGTGATGATCATCCAC
AGGGTACACCACCTTAAAAATTTTTTCGATCTGGCCCATTTGGTCGCCGCTCAGACCTTCATACGGGATG
ATGACATGGATGTCGATCTTCAGCCCATTTTCACCGCTCAGGACAATCCTTTGGATCGGAGTTACGGACA
CCCCGAGATTCTGAAACAAACTGGACACACCTCCCTGTTCAAGGACTTGGTCCAGGTTGTAGCCGGCTGT
CTGTCGCCAGTCCCCAACGAAATCTTCGAGTGTGAAGACCATAAAAAACCTCCTTTGCCTTATATACTGT
GTTCGGGAACTTTAGTATTTTATTTAAAATATTAAATTTTATTTTTATTAATGAATCGGCCAACGCGCGG
GGAGAGGCGGTTTGCGTATTGGGCGCTCTTCCGCTTCCTCGCTCACTGACTCGCTGCGCTCGGTCGTTCG
GCTGCGGCGAGCGGTATCAGCTCACTCAAAGGCGGTAATACGGTTATCCACAGAATCAGGGGATAACGCA
GGAAAGAACATGTGAGCAAAAGGCCAGCAAAAGGCCAGGAACCGTAAAAAGGCCGCGTTGCTGGCGTTTT
TCCATAGGCTCCGCCCCCCTGACGAGCATCACAAAAATCGACGCTCAAGTCAGAGGTGGCGAAACCCGAC
AGGACTATAAAGATACCAGGCGTTTCCCCCTGGAAGCTCCCTCGTGCGCTCTCCTGTTCCGACCCTGCCG
CTTACCGGATACCTGTCCGCCTTTCTCCCTTCGGGAAGCGTGGCGCTTTCTCATAGCTCACGCTGTAGGT
ATCTCAGTTCGGTGTAGGTCGTTCGCTCCAAGCTGGGCTGTGTGCACGAACCCCCCGTTCAGCCCGACCG
CTGCGCCTTATCCGGTAACTATCGTCTTGAGTCCAACCCGGTAAGACACGACTTATCGCCACTGGCAGCA
GCCACTGGTAACAGGATTAGCAGAGCGAGGTATGTAGGCGGTGCTACAGAGTTCTTGAAGTGGTGGCCTA
ACTACGGCTACACTAGAAGAACAGTATTTGGTATCTGCGCTCTGCTGAAGCCAGTTACCTTCGGAAAAAG
AGTTGGTAGCTCTTGATCCGGCAAACAAACCACCGCTGGTAGCGGTGGTTTTTTTGTTTGCAAGCAGCAG
ATTACGCGCAGAAAAAAAGGATCTCAAGAAGATCCTTTGATCTTTTCTACGGGGTCTGACGCTCAGTGGA
ACGAAAACTCACGTTAAGGGATTTTGGTCATGAGATTATCAAAAAGGATCTTCACCTAGATCCTTTTAAA
TTAAAAATGAAGTTTTAAATCAATCTAAAGTATATATGAGTAAACTTGGTCTGACAGTATCTAATCACTT
TGACTAGCAAATACTAACAACAAGACACACACACCAAAAATCAAAAATTCACTACTTTTAGTTAAAAACC
ACGTAACCACAAGAACTAATCCAATCCATGTAATCGGGTTCTTCAAATATTTCTCCAAGATTTTCCTCCT
CTAATATGCTCAACTTAAATGACCTATTCAATAAATCTATTATGCTGCTAAATAGTTTATAGGACAAATA
AGTATACTCTAATGACCTATAAAAGATAGAAAATTAAAAAATCAAGTGTTCGCTTCGCTCTCACTGCCCC
TCGACGTTTTAGTAGCCTTTCCCTCACTTCGTTCAGTCCAAGCCAACTAAAAGTTTTCGGGCTACTCTCT
CCTTCTCCCCCTAATAATTAATTAAAATCTTACTCTGTATATTTCTGCTAATCATTCGCTAAACAGCAAA
GAAAAAACAAACACGTATCATAGATATAAATGTAATGGCATAGTGCGGGTTTTATTTTCAGCCTGTATCA
TAGCTAAACAAATCGAGTTGTGTGTCCGTTTTAGGGCGTTCTGCTAGCTTGTTTAAAGTCTCTTGAATGA
ATGTATGCTCTAAGTCAAAAGAATTTGTCAGCGCCTTTATATAGCTTTCTTTTTCTTCTTTTTTTACTTT
AATGATCGATAGCAACAATGATTTAACACTAGCAAGTTGAATGCCACCATTTCTTCCTGGTTTAATCTTA
AAGAAAATTTCCTGATTCGCCTTCAGTACCTTCAGCAATTTATCTAATGTCCGTTCAGGAATGCCTAGCA
CTTCTCTAATCTCTTTTTTGGTCGTCACTAAATAAGGCTTGTATACATCGCTTTTTTCGCTAATATAAGC
CATTAAATCTTCTTTCCATTCTGACAAATGAACACGTTGACGTTCGCTTCTTTTTTTCTTGAATTTAAAC
CACCCTTGACGGACAAATAAATCTTTACTGGTTAAATCACTTGATACCCAAGCTTTGCAAAGAATGGTAA
TGTATTCCCTATTAGCCCCTTGATAGTTTTCTGAATAGGCACTTCTAACAATTTTGATTACTTCTTTTTC
TTCTAAGGGTTGATCTAATCGATTATTAAACTCAAACATATTATATTCGCACGTTTCGATTGAATAGCCT
GAACTAAAGTAGGCTAAAGAGAGGGTAAACATGACGTTATTACGCCCTATTAAACCCTTTTCTCCTGAAA
ATTTCGTTTCGTGCAATAAGAGATTAAACCAGGGTTCATCTACTTGTTTTTTGCCTTCTGTACCGCTTAA
AACCGTTAGACTTGAACGAGTAAAGCCCTTATTATCTGTTTGTTTGAAAGACCAATCTTGCCATTCTTTG
AAAGAATAACGGTAATTAGGATCAAAAAATTCTACATTGTCCGTTCTTGGTATGCGAGCAATACCAAAAT
GATTACACGTTAGATCAACTGGCAAAGACTTTCCAAAATATTCTCGGATATTTTGCGAAATTATTTTGGC
TGCTTTGACAGATTTAAATTCTGATTTTGAAGTCACATAGACTGGCGTTTCTAAAACAAAATATGCTTGA
TAACCTTTATCAGATTTGATAATCATAGTAGGCATAAAACCTAAATCAATAGCGGTTGTTAAAATATCGC
TTGCTGAAATAGTTTCTTTTGCCGTGTGAATATCAAAATCAATAAAGAAGGTATTGATTTGTCTTAAATT
GTTTTCAGAATGTCCTTTCGTGTATGAACGGTTTTCGTCTGCATACGTTCCATAACGATAAACGTTGGGT
GTCCAATGTGTAAATGTATCTTGATTTTCTTGAATCGCTTCCTCGGAAGTCAGAACAACACCACGACCGC
CAATCATGCTTGATTTTGAGCGATACGCAAAAATAGCCCCTTTGCTTTTACCTGGCTTGGTAGTGATTGA
GCGAATTTTACTATTTTTAAATTTGTACTTTAACAAGCCGTCATGAAGCACAGTTTCTACAACAAAAGGG
ATATTCATTCAGCTGTTCTCCTTTCCTATAAATCCTATAAAATAGGTTGTTTAATTAACTTGGTTTGCTT
TTTCATTCAACTGTTTCAATATTGCATGTTTTGAAAAAGATTTTTTTCCTTTATAAGTCAATTTTTTTCC
ACTAATCGAATAAATTATTTTGTTATTTTCTATTAACTTATATATATAATCTTCCCCCTCCGAAGAAAAA
TACTTATCTGATTTTGTTTCTAAGTAGATATTTCTCTTTTCTAACTCTTTCTTAAACGTTTCTAGTGTAT
AGATATTTGCTAATTTTCTTATCTCCAATAAACTATTTTTTATATAAGTTTTACATTCATCATGATTCAT
ACAAACTCCACCTTCTATAAATGAATACAAAAAAAGCAATCAAACGATTTCCGATTGATTGCTTAACAAT
TCTTAAATTCAGTAGCTTAGATACTTGAAAACTCTCTGATTTCCCTATATAATGATAGTACGGTTATATA
CCGTCTTCAAACAAAGTTAATTAAATAACTTCTTACGAGGGAAGAGTTCATCTGACTAACTGATAAGCGT
TGGTTTGGCAATCTTATCGGGCTATGCATTTATAAAATGTCGTCAAACATTTTATAAATGTTTCATGGCT
CTTTTTTCGTTTCTATTCAGTTCGTTGTTTCGTTATATCTAGTATACCGCTTTTAAAAAAAATAAGCAAC
GATTTCGTGCATTATTCACACGAAGTCATTGCTTTTTTCTTCTTCCATTTCTAAATCCAATGTTACTTGT
TCTGATTCTGTTTCTGGTTCTGGTTCTGTTGGCTCATTTGGGATTAAATCCACTACTAGCGTTGAGTTAG
TTAACTTTGCAATTTGTTCTAGTGTTTTTATGGTTGGATCTGATTTTCCTGATTCTATTCGTGAATAATT
TGATCTACTCATTTCTAATTCTTGGGAGAATTTTTCTTTTGATTTGCCCAAATTCCCCGTAGGCGCTAGG
GACCTCTTTAGCTTCTTGGAAGCTGTCAGTAGTATATCTAATAATTTATCTCCATTCCCTTTAGTAACGT
GTAACTTTCCAAATTTAAAAAAGCGACTCATAGAATTATTTCCTCCCGTTAAATAATAGATAACTATTAA
AAATAGACAATACTTGCTCATAAGTAATGGTACTTAAATTGTTTACTTTGGCGTGTTTCATTGCTTGATG
AAACTGATTTTTAGTAAACAGTTGACGATATTCTCGATTGACCCATTTTGAAACAAAGTACGTATATAGC
TTCCAATATTTATCTGGAACATCTGTGGTATGGCGGGTAAGTTTTATTAAGACACTGTTTACTTTTGGTT
TAGGATGAAAGCATTCCGCTGGCAGCTTAAGCAATTGCTGAATCGAGACTTGAGTGTGCAAGAGCAACCC
TAGTGTTCGGTGAATATCCAAGGTACGCTTGTAGAATCCTTCTTCAACAATCAGATAGATGTCAGACGCA
TGGCTTTCAAAAACCACTTTTTTAATAATTTGTGTGCTTAAATGGTAAGGAATACTCCCAACAATTTTAT
ACCTCTGTTTGTTAGGGAATTGAAACTGTAGAATATCTTGGTGAATTAAAGTGACACGAATGTTCAGTTT
TAATTTTTCTGACGATAAGTTGAATAGATGACTGTCTAATTCAATAGACGTTACCTGTTTACTTATTTTA
GCCAGTTTCGTCGTTAAATGCCCTTTACCTGTTCCAATTTCGTAAACGGTATCGGTTTCTTTTAAATTCA
ATTGTTTTATTATTTGGTTGAGTACTTTTTCACTCGTTAAAAAGTTTTGAGAATATTTTATATTTTTGTT
CATGTAATTACTCCTGAAGTGATTACATCTGTAAATAAATACAGAAGTTAAACGATTTGTTTGTAATTTT
AGTTATCTGTTTAAAAAGTCATAAGATTAGTCACTGGTAGGAATTAATCTAACGTATTTATTTATCTGCG
TAATCACTGTTTTTAGTCTGTTTCAAAACAGTAGATGTTTTATCTACATTACGCATTTGGAATACCAACA
TGACGAATCCCTCCTTCTTAATTACAAATTTTTAGCATCTAATTTAACTTCAATTCCTATTATACACAAA
ATTTTAAGATACTGCACTATCAACACACTCTTAAGTTTGCTTCTAAGGTCGACGGATTTAAAAGAAAAAA
AGATGGTGAGATTATCTCACCATCTTTTTTATTTTACTCAATAGAAATAAATATTACGCCAGAATGCGTT
CGCACAGCCGCCAGCCGGTCACTCCGTTGATGGTTACTCGGAACAGCAGGGAGCCGTCGGGGTTGATCAG
GCGCTCGTCGATAATTTTGTTGCCGTTCCACAGGGTCCCTGTTACAGTGATCTTTTTGCCGTCGAACACG
GCGATGCCTTCATACGGCCGTCCGAAATAGTCGATCA
